>Addgene plasmid #56601 | ssYFP ER | addgene partial sequence | sequence record 108258 | SV40pA-R 5'-GAAATTTGTGATGCTATTGC-3'
AGCTGCATAACAGTTAACAACAACAATTGCATTCATTTTATGTTTCAGGTTCAGGGGGAGGTGTGGGAGG
TTTTTTAAAGCAAGTAAAACCTCTACAAATGTGGTATGGCTGATTATGATCAGTTATCTAGATCCGGTGG
ATCCCGGGCCCGCGGTACCGTCGACTGCAGAATTCGAAGCTTGAGCTCGAGATCTGAGTACTTGTACAGC
TCGTCCATGCCGAGAGTGATCCCGGCGGCGGTCACGAACTCCAGCAGGACCATGTGATCGCGCTTCTCGT
TGGGGTCTTTGCTCAGGGCGGACTGGTAGCTCAGGTAGTGGTTGTCGGGCAGCAGCACGGGGCCGTCGCC
GATGGGGGTGTTCTGCTGGTAGTGGTCGGCGAGCTGCACGCTGCCGTCCTCGATGTTGTGGCGGATCTTG
AAGTTCACCTTGATGCCGTTCTTCTGCTTGTCGGCCATGATATAGACGTTGTGGCTGTTGTAGTTGTACT
CCAGCTTGTGCCCCAGGATGTTGCCGTCCTCCTTGAAGTCGATGCCCTTCAGCTCGATGCGGTTCACCAG
GGTGTCGCCCTCGAACTTCACCTCGGCGCGGGTCTTGTAGTTGCCGTCGTCCTTGAAGAAGATGGTGCGC
TCCTGGACGTAGCCTTCGGGCATGGCGGACTTGAAGAAGTCGTGCTGCTTCATGTGGTCGGGGTAGCGGG
CGAAGCACTGCAGGCCGTAGCCGAAGGTGGTCACGAGGGTGGGCCAGGGCACGGGCAGCTTGCCGGTGGT
GCAGATGAACTTCAGGGTCAGCTTGC
