>Addgene plasmid #56601 | ssYFP ER | addgene partial sequence | sequence record 109583 | CMV-F 5'-CGCAAATGGGCGGTAGGCGTG-3'
TGGTTTAGTGAACCGTCAGATCCGCTAGCGGGGGATCTGCCACCATGAGGTCTTTGCTAATCTTGGTGCT
TTGCTTCCTGCCCCTGGCTGCTCTGGGGAAAGTGAGCAAGGGCGAGGAGCTGTTCACCGGGGTGGTGCCC
ATCCTGGTCGAGCTGGACGGCGACGTAAACGGCCACAAGTTCAGCGTGTCCGGCGAGGGCGAGGGCGATG
CCACCTACGGCAAGCTGACCCTGAAGTTCATCTGCACCACCGGCAAGCTGCCCGTGCCCTGGCCCACCCT
CGTGACCACCTTCGGCTACGGCCTGCAGTGCTTCGCCCGCTACCCCGACCACATGAAGCAGCACGACTTC
TTCAAGTCCGCCATGCCCGAAGGCTACGTCCAGGAGCGCACCATCTTCTTCAAGGACGACGGCAACTACA
AGACCCGCGCCGAGGTGAAGTTCGAGGGCGACACCCTGGTGAACCGCATCGAGCTGAAGGGCATCGACTT
CAAGGAGGACGGCAACATCCTGGGGCACAAGCTGGAGTACAACTACAACAGCCACAACGTCTATATCATG
GCCGACAAGCAGAAGAACGGCATCAAGGTGAACTTCAAGATCCGCCACAACATCGAGGACGGCAGCGTGC
AGCTCGCCGACCACTACCAGCAGAACACCCCCATCGGCGACGGCCCCGTGCTGCTGCCCGACAACCACTA
CCTGAGCTACCAGTCCGCCCTGAGCAAAGACCCCAACGAGAAGCGCGATCACATGGTCCTGCTGGAGTTC
GTGACCGCCGCCGGGATCACTCTCGGCATGGACGAGCTGTACAAGTACTCAGATCTCGAGCTCAAGCTTC
GAATTCTG
