[The description below was written by a language model from this plasmid's Addgene catalogue record.]
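Description:
ssYFP ER is a mammalian expression plasmid that produces a yellow fluorescent protein targeted to the endoplasmic reticulum, for use as an organelle marker in fluorescence imaging. It is built on a backbone recorded as "ssYFP" (about 4.75 kb without the insert). In bacteria it is maintained as a high-copy plasmid under kanamycin selection. A neomycin resistance marker allows G418 selection of transfected mammalian cells, for example to derive stable lines. The record does not name the origin of replication or list other backbone features, and no feature table is provided.

The payload is driven by the CMV promoter, a strong constitutive promoter in most mammalian cell types. The SV40pA reverse sequencing primer suggests that an SV40 polyadenylation signal lies downstream of the cassette. The insert is described as an ER-targeting element of human origin, with the alternative name "ssKDEL target" and a human mRNA reference accession, fused to the ssYFP fluorescent protein. In designs of this kind, an N-terminal signal sequence directs the nascent protein into the ER lumen. A C-terminal KDEL motif is then recognised by the KDEL receptor, which retrieves escaped protein from the Golgi, so the fluorescence stays in the ER network. The exact order and boundaries of the signal sequence, fluorescent protein and retention motif are not stated, and the depositor notes that no sequence information is available. The cloning method is also unrecorded.

The reported spectral properties are excitation at 513 nm and emission at 527 nm, typical of the YFP class. The construct is suited to visualising ER morphology and dynamics in live or fixed mammalian cells, or to serving as an ER reference in colocalisation experiments.
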