Addgene plasmid #56601: ssYFP ER
Purpose: Localization: Endoplasmic Reticulum, Excitation: 513, Emission: 527
Depositing lab: Michael Davidson. Depositing organization: Florida State University, Tallahassee.
Backbone
  Vector backbone: ssYFP
  Backbone size w/o insert (bp): 4750
  Vector type: Mammalian Expression
  Selectable markers: Neomycin (select with G418)
Growth in bacteria
  Bacterial resistance: Kanamycin, 50 μg/mL
  Growth temperature: 37°C
  Growth strain: DH5alpha
  Copy number: High Copy
Gene/Insert
  Gene/Insert name: ER (alt names: ssKDEL target; NM_004343.3)
  Species: H. sapiens (human)
  Promoter: CMV
  Tag / fusion protein: ssYFP
  Cloning method: Unknown
  Sequencing primers: 5′ CMV-F; 3′ SV40pA-R
Terms and licenses: Academic/Nonprofit Terms; Industry Terms: Not Available to Industry
Depositor comments: ssKDEL target No Sequence Information . Excitation = 513; Emission = 527
How to cite: ssYFP ER was a gift from Michael Davidson (Addgene plasmid # 56601)
